>Addgene plasmid #169021 | pET15b p97-Strep-His E314Amb | addgene full sequence | sequence record 336126 | Addgene NGS Result
TTCTTGAAGACGAAAGGGCCTCGTGATACGCCTATTTTTATAGGTTAATGTCATGATAATAATGGTTTCT
TAGACGTCAGGTGGCACTTTTCGGGGAAATGTGCGCGGAACCCCTATTTGTTTATTTTTCTAAATACATT
CAAATATGTATCCGCTCATGAGACAATAACCCTGATAAATGCTTCAATAATATTGAAAAAGGAAGAGTAT
GAGTATTCAACATTTCCGTGTCGCCCTTATTCCCTTTTTTGCGGCATTTTGCCTTCCTGTTTTTGCTCAC
CCAGAAACGCTGGTGAAAGTAAAAGATGCTGAAGATCAGTTGGGTGCACGAGTGGGTTACATCGAACTGG
ATCTCAACAGCGGTAAGATCCTTGAGAGTTTTCGCCCCGAAGAACGTTTTCCAATGATGAGCACTTTTAA
AGTTCTGCTATGTGGCGCGGTATTATCCCGTGTTGACGCCGGGCAAGAGCAACTCGGTCGCCGCATACAC
TATTCTCAGAATGACTTGGTTGAGTACTCACCAGTCACAGAAAAGCATCTTACGGATGGCATGACAGTAA
GAGAATTATGCAGTGCTGCCATAACCATGAGTGATAACACTGCGGCCAACTTACTTCTGACAACGATCGG
TGGACCGAAGGAGCTAACCGCTTTTTTGCACAACATGGGGGATCATGTAACTCGCCTTGATCGTTGGGAA
CCGGAGCTGAATGAAGCCATACCAAACGACGAGCGTGACACCACGATGCCTGCAGCAATGGCAACAACGT
TGCGCAAACTATTAACTGGCGAACTACTTACTCTAGCTTCCCGGCAACAATTAATAGACTGGATGGAGGC
GGATAAAGTTGCAGGACCACTTCTGCGCTCGGCCCTTCCGGCTGGCTGGTTTATTGCTGATAAATCTGGA
GCCGGTGAGCGTGGGTCTCGCGGTATCATTGCAGCACTGGGGCCAGATGGTAAGCCCTCCCGTATCGTAG
TTATCTACACGACGGGGAGTCAGGCAACTATGGATGAACGAAATAGACAGATCGCTGAGATAGGTGCCTC
ACTGATTAAGCATTGGTAACTGTCAGACCAAGTTTACTCATATATACTTTAGATTGATTTAAAACTTCAT
TTTTAATTTAAAAGGATCCAGGTGAAGATCCTTTTTGATAATCTCATGACCAAAATCCCTTAACGTGAGT
TTTCGTTCCACTGAGCGTCAGACCCCGTAGAAAAGATCAAAGGATCTTCTTGAGATCCTTTTTTTCTGCG
CGTAATCTGCTGCTTGCAAACAAAAAAACCACCGCTACCAGCGGTGGTTTGTTTGCCGGATCAAGAGCTA
CCAACTCTTTTTCCGAAGGTAACTGGCTTCAGCAGAGCGCAGATACCAAATACTGTCCTTCTAGTGTAGC
CGTAGTTAGGCCACCACTTCAAGAACTCTGTAGCACCGCCTACATACCTCGCTCTGCTAATCCTGTTACC
AGTGGCTGCTGCCAGTGGCGATAAGTCGTGTCTTACCGGGTTGGACTCAAGACGATAGTTACCGGATAAG
GCGCAGCGGTCGGGCTGAACGGGGGGTTCGTGCACACAGCCCAGCTTGGAGCGAACGACCTACACCGAAC
TGAGATACCTACAGCGTGAGCTATGAGAAAGCGCCACGCTTCCCGAAGGGAGAAAGGCGGACAGGTATCC
GGTAAGCGGCAGGGTCGGAACAGGAGAGCGCACGAGGGAGCTTCCAGGGGGAAACGCCTGGTATCTTTAT
AGTCCTGTCGGGTTTCGCCACCTCTGACTTGAGCGTCGATTTTTGTGATGCTCGTCAGGGGGGCGGAGCC
TATGGAAAAACGCCAGCAACGCGGCCTTTTTACGGTTCCTGGCCTTTTGCTGGCCTTTTGCTCACATGTT
CTTTCCTGCGTTATCCCCTGATTCTGTGGATAACCGTATTACCGCCTTTGAGTGAGCTGATACCGCTCGC
CGCAGCCGAACGACCGAGCGCAGCGAGTCAGTGAGCGAGGAAGCGGAAGAGCGCCTGATGCGGTATTTTC
TCCTTACGCATCTGTGCGGTATTTCACACCGCAATGGTGCACTCTCAGTACAATCTGCTCTGATGCCGCA
TAGTTAAGCCAGTATACACTCCGCTATCGCTACGTGACTGGGTCATGGCTGCGCCCCGACACCCGCCAAC
ACCCGCTGACGCGCCCTGACGGGCTTGTCTGCTCCCGGCATCCGCTTACAGACAAGCTGTGACCGTCTCC
GGGAGCTGCATGTGTCAGAGGTTTTCACCGTCATCACCGAAACGCGCGAGGCAGCTGCGGTAAAGCTCAT
CAGCGTGGTCGTGAAGCGATTCACAGATGTCTGCCTGTTCATCCACGTCCAGCTCGTTGAGTTTCTCCAG
AAGCGTTAATGTCTGGCTTCTGATAAAGCGGGCCATGTTAAGGGCGGTTTTTTCCTATTTGGTCACTGAT
GCCTCCGTGTAAGGGGGATTTCTGTTCATGGGGGTAATGATACCGATGAAACGAGAGAGGATGCTCACGA
TACGGGTTACTGATGATGAACATGCCCGGTTACTGGAACGTTGTGAGGGTAAACAACTGGCGGTATGGAT
GCGGCGGGACCAGAGAAAAATCACTCAGGGTCAATGCCAGCGCTTCGTTAATACAGATGTAGGTGTTCCA
CAGGGTAGCCAGCAGCATCCTGCGATGCAGATCCGGAACATAATGGTGCAGGGCGCTGACTTCCGCGTTT
CCAGACTTTACGAAACACGGAAACCGAAGACCATTCATGTTGTTGCTCAGGTCGCAGACGTTTTGCAGCA
GCAGTCGCTTCACGTTCGCTCGCGTATCGGTGATTCATTCTGCTAACCAGTAAGGCAACCCCGCCAGCCT
AGCCGGGTCCTCAACGACAGGAGCACGATCATGCGCACCCGTGGCCAGGACCCAACGCTGCCCGAGATGC
GCCGCGTGCGGCTGCTGGAGATGGCGGACGCGATGGATATGTTCTGCCAAGGGTTGGTTTGCGCATTCAC
AGTTCTCCGCAAGAATTGATTGGCTCCAATTCTTGGAGTGGTGAATCCATTAGCGAGGTGCCGCCGGCTT
CCATTCAGGTCGAGGTGGCCCGGCTCCATGCACCGCGACGCAACGCGGGGAGGCAGACAAGGTATAGGGC
GGCGCCTACAATCCATGCCAACCCGTTCCATGTGCTCGCCGAGGCGGCATAAATCGCCGTGACGATCAGC
GGTCCAATGATCGAAGTTAGGCTGGTAAGAGCCGCGAGCGATCCTTGAAGCTGTCCCTGATGGTCGTCAT
CTACCTGCCTGGACAGCATGGCCTGCAACGCGGGCATCCCGATGCCGCCGGAAGCGAGAAGAATCATAAT
GGGGAAGGCCATCCAGCCTCGCGTCGCGAACGCCAGCAAGACGTAGCCCAGCGCGTCGGCCGCCATGCCG
GCGATAATGGCCTGCTTCTCGCCGAAACGTTTGGTGGCGGGACCAGTGACGAAGGCTTGAGCGAGGGCGT
GCAAGATTCCGAATACCACAAGCGACAGGCCGATCATCGTCGCGCTCCAGCGAAAGCGGTCCTCGCCGAA
AATGACCCAGAGCGCTGCCGGCACCTGTCCTACGAGTTGCATGATAAAGAAGACAGTCATAAGTGCGGCG
ACGATAGTCATGCCCCGCGCCCACCGGAAGGAGCTGACTGGGTTGAAGGCTCTCAAGGGCATCGGTCGAG
ATCCCGGTGCCTAATGAGTGAGCTAACTTACATTAATTGCGTTGCGCTCACTGCCCGCTTTCCAGTCGGG
AAACTGTCGTGCCAGCTGCATTAATGAATCGGCCAACGCGCGGGGAGAGGCGGTATGCGTATTGGGCGCC
AGGGTGGTTTTTCTTTTCACCAGTGAGACGGGCAACAGCTGATTGCCCTTCACCGCCTGGCCCTGAGAGA
GTTGCAGCAAGCGGTCCACGCTGGTTTGCCCCAGCAGGCGAAAATCCTGTTTGATGGTGGTTAACGGCGG
GATATAACATGAGCTGTCTTCGGTATCGTCGTATCCCACTACCGAGATATCCGCACCAACGCGCAGCCCG
GACTCGGTAATGGCGCGCATTGCGCCCAGCGCCATCTGATCGTTGGCAACCAGCATCGCAGTGGGAACGA
TGCCCTCATTCAGCATTTGCATGGTTTGTTGAAAACCGGACATGGCACTCCAGTCGCCTTCCCGTTCCGC
TATCGGCTGAATTTGATTGCGAGTGAGATATTTATGCCAGCCAGCCAGACGCAGACGCGCCGAGACAGAA
CTTAATGGGCCCGCTAACAGCGCGATTTGCTGGTGACCCAATGCGACCAGATGCTCCACGCCCAGTCGCG
TACCGTCTTCATGGGAGAAAATAATACTGTTGATGGGTGTCTGGTCAGAGACATCAAGAAATAACGCCGG
AACATTAGTGCAGGCAGCTTCCACAGCAATGGCATCCTGGTCATCCAGCGGATAGTTAATGATCAGCCCA
CTGACGCGTTGCGCGAGAAGATTGTGCACCGCCGCTTTACAGGCTTCGACGCCGCTTCGTTCTACCATCG
ACACCACCACGCTGGCACCCAGTTGATCGGCGCGAGATTTAATCGCCGCGACAATTTGCGACGGCGCGTG
CAGGGCCAGACTGGAGGTGGCAACGCCAATCAGCAACGACTGTTTGCCCGCCAGTTGTTGTGCCACGCGG
TTGGGAATGTAATTCAGCTCCGCCATCGCCGCTTCCACTTTTTCCCGCGTTTTCGCAGAAACGTGGCTGG
CCTGGTTCACCACGCGGGAAACGGTCTGATAAGAGACACCGGCATACTCTGCGACATCGTATAACGTTAC
TGGTTTCACATTCACCACCCTGAATTGACTCTCTTCCGGGCGCTATCATGCCATACCGCGAAAGGTTTTG
CGCCATTCGATGGTGTCCGGGATCTCGACGCTCTCCCTTATGCGACTCCTGCATTAGGAAGCAGCCCAGT
AGTAGGTTGAGGCCGTTGAGCACCGCCGCCGCAAGGAATGGTGCATGCAAGGAGATGGCGCCCAACAGTC
CCCCGGCCACGGGGCCTGCCACCATACCCACGCCGAAACAAGCGCTCATGAGCCCGAAGTGGCGAGCCCG
ATCTTCCCCATCGGTGATGTCGGCGATATAGGCGCCAGCAACCGCACCTGTGGCGCCGGTGATGCCGGCC
ACGATGCGTCCGGCGTAGAGGATCGAGATCTCGATCCCGCGAAATTAATACGACTCACTATAGGGGAATT
GTGAGCGGATAACAATTCCCCTCTAGAAATAATTTTGTTTAACTTTAAGAAGGAGATATACCATATGGCT
TCTGGAGCCGATTCAAAAGGTGATGACCTATCAACAGCCATTCTCAAACAGAAGAACCGTCCCAATCGGT
TAATTGTTGATGAAGCCATCAATGAGGACAACAGTGTGGTGTCCTTGTCCCAGCCCAAGATGGATGAATT
GCAGTTGTTCCGAGGTGACACAGTGTTGCTGAAAGGAAAGAAGAGACGAGAAGCTGTTTGCATCGTCCTT
TCTGATGATACTTGTTCTGATGAGAAGATTCGGATGAATAGAGTTGTTCGGAATAACCTTCGTGTACGCC
TAGGGGATGTCATCAGCATCCAGCCATGCCCTGATGTGAAGTACGGCAAACGTATCCATGTGCTGCCCAT
TGATGACACAGTGGAAGGCATTACTGGTAATCTCTTCGAGGTATACCTTAAGCCGTACTTCCTGGAAGCG
TATCGACCCATCCGGAAAGGAGACATTTTTCTTGTCCGTGGTGGGATGCGTGCTGTGGAGTTCAAAGTGG
TGGAAACAGATCCTAGCCCTTATTGCATTGTTGCTCCAGACACAGTGATCCACTGCGAAGGGGAGCCTAT
CAAACGAGAGGATGAGGAAGAGTCCTTGAATGAAGTAGGGTATGATGACATTGGTGGCTGCAGGAAGCAG
CTAGCTCAGATAAAGGAGATGGTGGAACTGCCCCTGAGACATCCTGCCCTCTTTAAGGCAATTGGTGTGA
AGCCTCCTAGAGGAATCCTGCTTTACGGACCTCCTGGAACAGGAAAGACCCTGATTGCTCGAGCTGTAGC
AAATGAGACTGGAGCCTTCTTCTTCTTGATCAATGGTCCTGAGATCATGAGCAAATTGGCTGGTGAGTCT
GAGAGCAACCTTCGTAAAGCCTTTGAGGAGGCTGAGAAGAATGCTCCTGCCATCATCTTCATTGATGAGC
TAGATGCCATCGCTCCCAAAAGATAGAAAACTCATGGCGAGGTGGAGCGGCGCATTGTATCACAGTTGTT
GACCCTCATGGATGGCCTAAAGCAGAGGGCACATGTGATTGTTATGGCAGCAACCAACAGACCCAACAGC
ATTGACCCAGCTCTACGGCGATTTGGTCGCTTTGACAGGGAGGTAGATATTGGAATTCCTGATGCTACAG
GACGCTTAGAGATTCTTCAGATCCATACCAAGAACATGAAGCTGGCAGATGATGTGGACCTGGAACAGGT
AGCCAATGAGACTCACGGGCATGTGGGTGCTGACTTAGCAGCCCTGTGCTCAGAGGCTGCTCTGCAAGCC
ATCCGCAAGAAGATGGATCTCATTGACCTAGAGGATGAGACCATTGATGCCGAGGTCATGAACTCTCTAG
CAGTTACTATGGATGACTTCCGGTGGGCCTTGAGCCAGAGTAACCCATCAGCACTGCGGGAAACCGTGGT
AGAGGTGCCACAGGTAACCTGGGAAGACATCGGGGGCCTAGAGGATGTCAAACGTGAGCTACAGGAGCTG
GTCCAGTATCCTGTGGAGCACCCAGACAAATTCCTGAAGTTTGGCATGACACCTTCCAAGGGAGTTCTGT
TCTATGGACCTCCTGGCTGTGGGAAAACTTTGTTGGCCAAAGCCATTGCTAATGAATGCCAGGCCAACTT
CATCTCCATCAAGGGTCCTGAGCTGCTCACCATGTGGTTTGGGGAGTCTGAGGCCAATGTCAGAGAAATC
TTTGACAAGGCCCGCCAAGCTGCCCCCTGTGTGCTATTCTTTGATGAGCTGGATTCGATTGCCAAGGCTC
GTGGAGGTAACATTGGAGATGGTGGTGGGGCTGCTGACCGAGTCATCAACCAGATCCTGACAGAAATGGA
TGGCATGTCCACTAAAAAAAATGTGTTCATCATTGGCGCTACCAACCGGCCTGACATCATTGATCCTGCC
ATCCTCAGACCTGGCCGTCTTGATCAGCTCATCTACATCCCACTTCCTGATGAGAAGTCCCGTGTTGCCA
TCCTCAAGGCTAACCTGCGCAAGTCCCCAGTTGCCAAGGATGTGGACTTGGAGTTCCTGGCTAAAATGAC
TAATGGCTTCTCTGGAGCTGACCTGACAGAGATTTGCCAGCGTGCTTGCAAGCTGGCCATCCGTGAATCC
ATCGAGAGTGAGATTAGGCGAGAACGAGAGAGGCAGACAAACCCATCAGCCATGGAGGTAGAAGAGGATG
ATCCAGTGCCTGAGATCCGTCGAGATCACTTTGAAGAAGCCATGCGCTTTGCGCGCCGTTCTGTCAGTGA
CAATGACATTCGGAAGTATGAGATGTTTGCCCAGACCCTTCAGCAGAGTCGGGGCTTTGGCAGCTTCAGA
TTCCCTTCAGGGAACCAGGGTGGAGCTGGCCCCAGTCAGGGCAGTGGAGGCGGCACAGGTGGCAGTGTAT
ACACAGAAGACAATGATGATGACCTGTATGGCGAATTCATGGACGAGAAGACAACGGGATGGCGTGGAGG
TCACGTAGTGGAGGGGCTTGCGGGTGAATTGGAGCAATTACGCGCCCGCCTTGAGCATCACCCGCAGGGC
CAGCGGGAGCCCCACCATCACCATCACCATTAAGGATCCGGCTGCTAACAAAGCCCGAAAGGAAGCTGAG
TTGGCTGCTGCCACCGCTGAGCAATAACTAGCATAACCCCTTGGGGCCTCTAAACGGGTCTTGAGGGGTT
TTTTGCTGAAAGGAGGAACTATATCCGGATATCCCGCAAGAGGCCCGGCAGTACCGGCATAACCAAGCCT
ATGCCTACAGCATCCAGGGTAACGGTGCCGAGGATGACGATGAGCGCATTGTTAGATTTCATACACGGTG
CCTGACTGCGTTAGCAATTTAACTGTGATAAACTACCGCATTAAAGCTTATCGATGATAAGCTGTCAAAC
ATGAGAA
Features (pLannotate 1.2.2; 20 found; start..end, strand, type, name):
    104..208     +  promoter       AmpR promoter: bla
    209..1066    +  CDS            bla: BLAT_ECOLX - Experimental evidence at protein level: Swiss-Prot protein existence level 1. TEM-type are the most prevalent beta-lactamases in enterobacteria; they hydrolyze the beta-lactam bond in susceptible beta-lactam antibiotics, thus conferring resistance to penicillins and cephalosporins. TEM-3 and TEM-4 are capable of hydrolyzing cefotaxime and ceftazidime. TEM-5 is capable of hydrolyzing ceftazidime. TEM-6 is capable of hydrolyzing ceftazidime and aztreonam. TEM-8/CAZ-2, TEM- 16/CAZ-7 and TEM-24/CAZ-6 are markedly active against ceftazidime. IRT- 4 shows resistance to beta-lactamase in
   1240..1828    +  rep_origin     ori: high-copy-number ColE1/pMB1/pBR322/pUC origin of replication
   2014..2153    -  misc_feature   bom: basis of mobility region from pBR322
   2255..2446    -  CDS            rop: Rop protein, which maintains plasmids at low copy number; rop
   2463..2843    +  CDS            YPB1_ECOLX: Protein predicted: Swiss-Prot protein existence level 4. From Escherichia coli.
   3085..3709    -  CDS            TcR (fragment): tetracycline efflux protein; tet; confers resistance to tetracycline
   3724..3745    -  protein_bind   CAP binding site: CAP binding activates transcription in the presence of cAMP. E. coli catabolite activator protein
   3758..4839    -  CDS            lacI: lac repressor; lacI; The lac repressor binds to the lac operator to inhibit transcription in E. coli. This inhibition can be relieved by adding lactose or isopropyl-β-D-thiogalactopyranoside (IPTG).
   4840..4917    -  promoter       lacI promoter: lacI
   4925..5204    -  CDS            TcR (fragment): tetracycline efflux protein; tet; confers resistance to tetracycline
   5226..5244    +  promoter       T7 promoter: promoter for bacteriophage T7 RNA polymerase
   5245..5269    +  protein_bind   lac operator: The lac repressor binds to the lac operator to inhibit transcription in E. coli. This inhibition can be relieved by adding lactose or isopropyl-β-D-thiogalactopyranoside (IPTG). lac repressor encoded by lacI
   5284..5306    +  RBS            RBS: efficient ribosome binding site from bacteriophage T7 gene 10 (Olins and Rangwala, 1989)
   5315..7732    +  CDS            VCP: TERA_HUMAN - Experimental evidence at protein level: Swiss-Prot protein existence level 1. Necessary for the fragmentation of Golgi stacks during mitosis and for their reassembly after mitosis. Involved in the formation of the transitional endoplasmic reticulum (tER). The transfer of membranes from the endoplasmic reticulum to the Golgi apparatus occurs via 50-70 nm transition vesicles which derive from part-rough, part-smooth transitional elements of the endoplasmic reticulum (tER). Vesicle budding from the tER is an ATP-dependent process. The ternary complex containing UFD1, VCP and NPLOC4 b
   7853..7870    +  CDS            6xHis: 6xHis affinity tag
   7881..7930    +  CDS            SET1 (fragment): solubility-enhancement tag derived from T7 phage gene 10B
   7938..7985    +  terminator     T7 terminator: transcription terminator for bacteriophage T7 RNA polymerase
   8008..8112    -  CDS            TcR (fragment): tetracycline efflux protein; tet; confers resistance to tetracycline
   8160..8188    -  promoter       tet promoter: E. coli promoter for tetracycline efflux protein gene
