[The description below was written by a language model from this plasmid's Addgene catalogue record and pLannotate feature annotations shown in this document.]
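Description:
pET15b p97-Strep-His E314Amb is a bacterial expression plasmid of about 8.2 kb, built on the Novagen pET15b backbone, for producing human p97 (VCP, the AAA-ATPase also known as TERA or CDC48) with a noncanonical amino acid at a defined site. It replicates from a ColE1/pMB1-type origin and retains the pBR322-derived bom and rop elements. The catalogue lists it as high copy, although Rop generally moderates copy number. Selection is through the bla beta-lactamase gene, which confers ampicillin resistance. The annotated tetracycline-resistance fragments and tet promoter are non-functional remnants of the pBR322 ancestry.

The 2,418 bp VCP open reading frame sits downstream of a T7 promoter, a lac operator and the T7 gene 10 ribosome binding site, and is followed by the T7 terminator. A plasmid-borne lacI gene supplies repressor, so expression is IPTG-inducible in hosts that provide T7 RNA polymerase. The backbone's usual N-terminal His tag has been removed, and a C-terminal SBP (streptavidin-binding, the "Strep" of the name) plus His tag added for affinity purification. The feature table annotates only the 6xHis segment, but an unannotated gap between the VCP coding region and the His tag is consistent with the SBP portion. The short "SET1" hit just before the terminator is probably vector sequence rather than a designed tag.

The key modification is replacement of the Glu314 codon with an amber stop codon (TAG). Full-length tagged protein is made only when the codon is suppressed, which requires an orthogonal suppressor tRNA/aminoacyl-tRNA synthetase pair that this plasmid does not carry. Because the tags are C-terminal, purification enriches for read-through product over truncated protein. The record does not state which noncanonical amino acid is intended. The associated publication concerns p97-driven disassembly of a complex during PP1 holoenzyme formation.
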