Addgene plasmid #169021: pET15b p97-Strep-His E314Amb
Purpose: Expresses p97-Strep-His E314Amb (incorporates noncanonical amino acid at position 314 via amber suppression) in bacteria
Depositing lab: Hemmo Meyer. Depositing organization: Universitaet Duisburg-Essen. Publication: Ubiquitin-Independent Disassembly by a p97 AAA-ATPase Complex Drives PP1 Holoenzyme Formation. Weith M, Seiler J, van den Boom J, Kracht M, Hulsmann J, Primorac I, Del Pino Garcia J, Kaschani F, Kaiser M, Musacchio A, Bollen M, Meyer H. Mol Cell. 2018 Oct 11. pii: S1097-2765(18)30791-3. doi: 10.1016/j.molcel.2018.09.020. PubMed 30344098.
Backbone
  Vector backbone: pET15b
  Backbone manufacturer: Novagen
  Backbone size w/o insert (bp): 5783
  Total vector size (bp): 8201
  Modifications to backbone: N-terminal His-tag removed, C-terminal SBP-His-tag added
  Vector type: Bacterial Expression
Growth in bacteria
  Bacterial resistance: Ampicillin, 100 μg/mL
  Growth temperature: 37°C
  Growth strain: DH5alpha
  Copy number: High Copy
Gene/Insert
  Gene/Insert name: p97 (alt name: vcp)
  Species: H. sapiens (human)
  Insert size (bp): 2418
  Mutation: E314TAG
  GenBank ID: NP_009057.1
  Promoter: T7
  Tag / fusion protein: SBP (C terminal on insert); His (C terminal on insert)
  Entrez Gene: VCP (a.k.a. CDC48, FTDALS6, TERA, p97)
  Cloning method: Unknown
  Sequencing primers: 5′ TAA TAC GAC TCA CTA TAG GG; 3′ CTA GTT ATT GCT CAG CGG T
Terms and licenses: Academic/Nonprofit Terms; Industry Terms: Not Available to Industry
How to cite: pET15b p97-Strep-His E314Amb was a gift from Hemmo Meyer (Addgene plasmid # 169021 ; http://n2t.net/addgene:169021 ; RRID:Addgene_169021)
